>Addgene plasmid #69161 | LD102 | depositor full sequence | sequence record 121949 | Full Sequence
CTAAATTGTAAGCGTTAATATTTTGTTAAAATTCGCGTTAAATTTTTGTTAAATCAGCTCATTTTTTAAC
CAATAGGCCGAAATCGGCAAAATCCCTTATAAATCAAAAGAATAGACCGAGATAGGGT
[37 nt withheld, positions 129-165]
AAAGAACGTGGACTCCAACGTCAAAGG
[49 nt withheld, positions 193-241]
T
[91 nt withheld, positions 243-333]
G
[124 nt withheld, positions 335-458]
CCCATTCGCCATTCAGGCTGCGCAACTGTTGGGAAGGGCGATCGGTGCGGGCCTCTTCGCTATTACGCCA
GCTGGCGAAAGGGGGATGTGCTGCAAGGCGATTAAGTTGGGTAACGCCAGGGTTTTCCCAGTCACGACGT
TGTAAAACGACGGCCAGTGAGCGCGCGTAATACGACTCACTATAGGGCGAATTGGAGCTCCACCGCGGTG
GCGGCCGCTCTAGAACTAGTGGATCCCCCGGGCTGCAGGAATTCGATATCAAGCTTATCGATACCGTCGA
CCTCGAGTTTCTTCTGGACCTGGAATTTATCCGGCCGATCGACTTTTTGCAAGCAGTGGAATTAGTCATG
CAATTAAATGTTGCGCCTTTACGCCTTCACGTGGATCAAGACACTTTAGAGTTTCTAATAAGGTTCTTAG
GGTTCAAAGATAAAAGATTTGAATTAATTGATGAGTATCCAGATATTGTATTTATTCAAAAATTTAGCAC
TAATTCAATTAAGTTAAGATTAGATTATAAGCCGAAAAAAGTTGATTATGCGGGTTTAAGATCGGGCCAA
ACTTCTGAATTGATGAATTTTTTTACCCTTGATGGATCCAAGATTATTTTGAAAAGCGTAGTCCTGTATG
GATTAAATGGATTCGATGAATTAAATAATAAACTGAAAGCCATTTGGACGCCGGATATTACCAAAAAGCA
GCTGCCTGGCGTTTTGGAAGGACTGGCTCCTGTCAGATCGTTTATGGCGATTGGGTCAGGGGTGAAGACC
CTAGTCACAGTACTAATGTCAGAATACAGGCAAGAAGGGCATTTGGGAAGGAGTCTGAAAAAGGGTGGCA
ATGTCTTCTTGAAAACGACAACGGGAGATTTTGTGAAATTGGGAGTTAAATTAACTTCAGGGACACAGGC
GATATTGGAGAACACCGAGGAACTATTCGGTGGTGTTGGTTCCAATGGCAGGGTGTACGATGCATCGAAA
TTTGGCTCCGCTGATGGTGCAGACAGTGATACTGCAGCTGTATTAGACTTGGATACTTTATTCGAGGAGG
ATCAGTTAGTTGGTAGTAAATATTCCAGGATAAGAGATCATGAGCCCACGGCAGTAGTCATCGATATGTC
TTCACCGGGAGATCACAACGAACCCACAATAGTGAGTCTGTACGCAGATCAGCCCCTCGACCTGCCCACG
GGTTTGAAGGAGGCGTATAGTTCATTAGAAAAGCATATGCATATTGCGTACGATGCGGTATGGAGGGCAA
AGGGACAGATGAAGGATGATAAACGGGGAGGGCCGAGCGCCGCAGCAGTTTATGTTGCTAGAGCTGCACC
TGTGGCAATTATTCGGCCGTTAATTGGGGCCACTGAGGCAGTGTCTAAGACTTTACAGGGAATAGCTAAT
CAAGTGGATAAGACGCATAACGAGCAAATCAATGATAAGTACAAGTCCAATCGGACTGATTCGGCTTCGT
ACGCTGCAGGTCGACGGATCGGTGACGGTGCTGGTTTAATTAACATGTCTAAAGGTGAAGAATTATTCAC
TGGTGTTGTCCCAATTTTGGTTGAATTAGATGGTGATGTTAATGGTCACAAATTTTCTGTCTCCGGTGAA
GGTGAAGGTGATGCTACTTACGGTAAATTGACCTTAAAATTTATTTGTACTACTGGTAAATTGCCAGTTC
CATGGCCAACCTTAGTCACTACTTTAACTTATGGTGTTCAATGTTTTTCTAGATACCCAGATCATATGAA
ACAACATGACTTTTTCAAGTCTGCCATGCCAGAAGGTTATGTTCAAGAAAGAACTATTTTTTTCAAAGAT
GACGGTAACTACAAGACCAGAGCTGAAGTCAAGTTTGAAGGTGATACCTTAGTTAATAGAATCGAATTAA
AAGGTATTGATTTTAAAGAAGATGGTAACATTTTAGGTCACAAATTGGAATACAACTATAACTCTCACAA
TGTTTACATCATGGCTGACAAACAAAAGAATGGTATCAAAGTTAACTTCAAAATTAGACACAACATTGAA
GATGGTTCTGTTCAATTAGCTGACCATTATCAACAAAATACTCCAATTGGTGATGGTCCAGTCTTGTTAC
CAGACAACCATTACTTATCCACTCAATCTGCCTTATCCAAAGATCCAAACGAAAAGAGAGACCACATGGT
CTTGTTAGAATTTGTTACTGCTGCTGGTATTACCCATGGTATGGATGAATTGTACAAATAAGGCGCGCCA
CTTCTAAATAAGCGAATTTCTTATGATTTATGATTTTTATTATTAAATAAGTTATAAAAAAAATAAGTGT
ATACAAATTTTAAAGTGACTCTTAGGTTTTAAAACGAAAATTCTTATTCTTGAGTAACTCTTTCCTGTAG
GTCAGGTTGCTTTCTCAGGTATAGTATGAGGTCGCTCTTATTGACCACACCTCTACCGGCAGATCCGCTA
GGGATAACAGGGTAATATAGATCTGTTTAGCTTGCCTCGTCCCCGCCGGGTCACCCGGCCAGCGACATGG
AGGCCCAGAATACCCTCCTTGACAGTCTTGACGTGCGCAGCTCAGGGGCATGATGTGACTGTCGCCCGTA
CATTTAGCCCATACATCCCCATGTATAATCATTTGCATCCATACATTTTGATGGCCGCACGGCGCGAAGC
AAAAATTACGGCTCCTCGCTGCAGACCTGCGAGCAGGGAAACGCTCCCCTCACAGACGCGTTGAATTGTC
CCCACGCCGCGCCCCTGTAGAGAAATATAAAAGGTTAGGATTTGCCACTGAGGTTCTTCTTTCATATACT
TCCTTTTAAAATCTTGCTAGGATACAGTTCTCACATCACATCCGAACATAAACAACCATGACAGTCAACA
CTAAGACCTATAGTGAGAGAGCAGAAACTCATGCCTCACCAGTAGCACAGCGATTATTTCGATTAATGGA
ACTGAAGAAAACCAATTTATGTGCATCAATTGACGTTGATACCACTAAGGAATTCCTTGAATTAATTGAT
AAATTAGGTCCTTATGTATGCTTAATCAAGACTCATATTGATATAATCAATGATTTTTCCTATGAATCCA
CTATTGAACCATTATTAGAACTTTCACGTAAACATCAATTTATGATTTTTGAAGATAGAAAATTTGCTGA
TATTGGTAATACCGTAAAGAAACAATATATTGGTGGAGTTTATAAAATTAGTAGTTGGGCAGATATTACC
AATGCTCATGGTGTCACTGGGAATGGAGTGGTTGAAGGATTAAAACAGGGAGCTAAAGAAACCACCACCA
ACCAAGAGCCAAGAGGGTTATTGATGTTAGCTGAATTATCATCAGTGGGATCATTAGCATATGGAGAATA
TTCTCAAAAAACTGTTGAAATTGCTAAATCCGATAAGGAATTTGTTATTGGATTTATTGCCCAACGTGAT
ATGGGTGGCCAAGAAGAAGGATTTGATTGGCTTATTATGACACCTGGAGTTGGATTAGATGATAAAGGTG
ATGGATTAGGACAACAATATAGAACTGTTGATGAAGTTGTTAGCACTGGAACTGATATTATCATTGTTGG
TAGAGGATTGTTTGGTAAAGGAAGAGATCCAGATATTGAAGGTAAAAGGTATAGAAATGCTGGTTGGAAT
GCTTATTTGAAAAAGACTGGCCAATTATAATCAGTACTGACAATAAAAAGATTCTTGTTTTCAAGAACTT
GTCATTTGTATAGTTTTTTTATATTGTAGTTGTTCTATTTTAATCAAATGTTAGCGTGATTTATATTTTT
TTTCGCCTCGACATCATCTGCCCAGATGCGAAGTTAAGTGCGCAGAAAGTAATATCATGCGTCAATCGTA
TGTGAATGCTGGTCGCTATACTGCTGTCGATTCGATACTAACGCCGCCATCCAGTGTCGAAAACGAGCTC
GAATTCATCGATGATATCAGATCCACTAGTGGCCTATGCTAAAAATTTTTGCAGACATTTTTGATATATA
TTCAATTCATATTTTATCTCTTTTTTTTTTTTTTTTTTCAGACGTGGAATGGTGGGAAAGCCAAAATGTC
ACTGACCGCGGCTAAAAGTTAAAAAATACATGAGACGACATTCTTTTATGTATATATATTTACACATGTA
TACAAACAAATACACACGCAAGTAGAGAGGAGTTGGTGGGGGGAAGATGCCATTATAGAGGAGAAAAGAA
CAAAGAGAGTGAGCTTGCAAGATAAAATCACTCGAAAAAAAAAATTTCAGTGACTTAGCCGATAAATGAA
TGTGCTTGCATTTTTCTAATTATCCTTCGTATCTTCTGGCTTAGTCACGGGCCAAGCGTAAGGGTGCTTT
TCGGGCATAACATACTTGTGTTTTTGCATATATTCCTTCAATCCCTTTGGACCTCTTGATCCGTAGGGGT
AAATTTCCGGTGTTGGACCGTCCGGACGCTCTATGTGCTTCAGTAATGGGGTGAATATGCCCCAACTGAT
ATCCAATTCGTCATCTCTGACAAAGTTGGAATGGTCACCCAGTAGGGCGTCTCTTATCAACACCTCGTAA
GCCTCTGGAATCCAAAAGTCTTGGTACCCAGCTTTTGTTCCCTTTAGTGAGGGTTAATTGCGCGCTTGGC
GTAATCATGGTCATAGCTGTTTCCTGTGTGAAATTGTTATCCGCTCACAATTCCACACAACATACGAGCC
GGAAGCATAAAGTGTAAAGCCTGGGGTGCCTAATGAGTGAGCTAACTCACATTAATTGCGTTGCGCTCAC
TGCCCGCTTTCCAGTCGGGAAACCTGTCGTGCCAGCTGCATTAATGAATCGGCCAACGCGCGGGGAGAGG
CGGTTTGCGTATTGGGCGCTCTTCCGCTTCCTCGCTCACTGACTCGCTGCGCTCGGTCGTTCGGCTGCGG
CGAGCGGTATCAGCTCACTCAAAGGCGGTAATACGGTTATCCACAGAATCAGGGGATAACGCAGGAAAGA
ACATGTGAGCAAAAGGCCAGCAAAAGGCCAGGAACCGTAAAAAGGCCGCGTTGCTGGCGTTTTTCCATAG
GCTCCGCCCCCCTGACGAGCATCACAAAAATCGACGCTCAAGTCAGAGGTGGCGAAACCCGACAGGACTA
TAAAGATACCAGGCGTTTCCCCCTGGAAGCTCCCTCGTGCGCTCTCCTGTTCCGACCCTGCCGCTTACCG
GATACCTGTCCGCCTTTCTCCCTTCGGGAAGCGTGGCGCTTTCTCATAGCTCACGCTGTAGGTATCTCAG
TTCGGTGTAGGTCGTTCGCTCCAAGCTGGGCTGTGTGCACGAACCCCCCGTTCAGCCCGACCGCTGCGCC
TTATCCGGTAACTATCGTCTTGAGTCCAACCCGGTAAGACACGACTTATCGCCACTGGCAGCAGCCACTG
GTAACAGGATTAGCAGAGCGAGGTATGTAGGCGGTGCTACAGAGTTCTTGAAGTGGTGGCCTAACTACGG
CTACACTAGAAGGACAGTATTTGGTATCTGCGCTCTGCTGAAGCCAGTTACCTTCGGAAAAAGAGTTGGT
AGCTCTTGATCCGGCAAACAAACCACCGCTGGTAGCGGTGGTTTTTTTGTTTGCAAGCAGCAGATTACGC
GCAGAAAAAAAGGATCTCAAGAAGATCCTTTGATCTTTTCTACGGGGTCTGACGCTCAGTGGAACGAAAA
CTCACGTTAAGGGATTTTGGTCATGAGATTATCAAAAAGGATCTTCACCTAGATCCTTTTAAATTAAAAA
TGAAGTTTTAAATCAATCTAAAGTATATATGAGTAAACTTGGTCTGACAGTTACCAATGCTTAATCAGTG
AGGCACCTATCTCAGCGATCTGTCTATTTCGTTCATCCATAGTTGCCTGACTCCCCGTCGTGTAGATAAC
TACGATACGGGAGGGCTTACCATCTGGCCCCAGTGCTGCAATGATACCGCGAGACCCACGCTCACCGGCT
CCAGATTTATCAGCAATAAACCAGCCAGCCGGAAGGGCCGAGCGCAGAAGTGGTCCTGCAACTTTATCCG
CCTCCATCCAGTCTATTAATTGTTGCCGGGAAGCTAGAGTAAGTAGTTCGCCAGTTAATAGTTTGCGCAA
CGTTGTTGCCATTGCTACAGGCATCGTGGTGTCACGCTCGTCGTTTGGTATGGCTTCATTCAGCTCCGGT
TCCCAACGATCAAGGCGAGTTACATGATCCCCCATGTTGTGCAAAAAAGCGGTTAGCTCCTTCGGTCCTC
CGATCGTTGTCAGAAGTAAGTTGGCCGCAGTGTTATCACTCATGGTTATGGCAGCACTGCATAATTCTCT
TACTGTCATGCCATCCGTAAGATGCTTTTCTGTGACTGGTGAGTACTCAACCAAGTCATTCTGAGAATAG
TGTATGCGGCGACCGAGTTGCTCTTGCCCGGCGTCAATACGGGATAATACCGCGCCACATAGCAGAACTT
TAAAAGTGCTCATCATTGGAAAACGTTCTTCGGGGCGAAAACTCTCAAGGATCTTACCGCTGTTGAGATC
CAGTTCGATGTAACCCACTCGTGCACCCAACTGATCTTCAGCATCTTTTACTTTCACCAGCGTTTCTGGG
TGAGCAAAAACAGGAAGGCAAAATGCCGCAAAAAAGGGAATAAGGGCGACACGGAAATGTTGAATACTCA
TACTCTTCCTTTTTCAATATTATTGAAGCATTTATCAGGGTTATTGTCTCATGAGCGGATACATATTTGA
ATGTATTTAGAAAAATAAACAAATAGGGGTTCCGCGCACATTTCCCCGAAAAGTGCCAC
Features (pLannotate 1.2.2; 19 found; start..end, strand, type, name):
     30..458     -  rep_origin     f1 ori (sequence partly withheld): f1 bacteriophage origin of replication; arrow indicates direction of (+) strand synthesis
    463..618     -  CDS            lacZα (fragment): LacZα fragment of β-galactosidase; lacZ fragment
    626..644     +  promoter       T7 promoter: promoter for bacteriophage T7 RNA polymerase
    653..745     +  misc_feature   MCS (fragment): pBluescript multiple cloning site
    746..1921    +  CDS            ATG2 (fragment): ATG2_YEAST - Also known as APG2, AUT8, SPO72. Experimental evidence at protein level: Swiss-Prot protein existence level 1. Required for cytoplasm to vacuole transport (Cvt) vesicle and autophagosome completion (PubMed:8224160, PubMed:10029994, PubMed:11382760, PubMed:11382761, PubMed:11675007, PubMed:18586673, PubMed:18625846, PubMed:19371383, PubMed:19995911, PubMed:22728243, PubMed:23230146). Necessary for the localization of ATG18 to the preautophagosomal structure (PAS) and the binding of ATG18 to ATG9 (PubMed:14723849, PubMed:18586673, PubMed:18625846, PubMed:19371383, PubMed:23230146).
   1973..2689    +  CDS            yeGFP: yeast-enhanced green fluorescent protein codons optimized for translation in S. cerevisiae and C. albicans
   2710..2897    +  terminator     ADH1 terminator: S. cerevisiae ADH1; transcription terminator for the S. cerevisiae alcohol dehydrogenase 1 (ADH1) gene
   2972..3315    +  promoter       TEF promoter: Ashbya gossypii TEF promoter
   3334..4122    +  CDS            URA3: PYRF_YEAST - Experimental evidence at protein level: Swiss-Prot protein existence level 1. From Saccharomyces cerevisiae (strain ATCC 204508 / S288c) (Baker's yeast).
   4134..4331    +  terminator     TEF terminator: Ashbya gossypii TEF terminator
   4747..5034    -  CDS            ZWF1 (fragment): G6PD_YEAST - Also known as MET19. Experimental evidence at protein level: Swiss-Prot protein existence level 1. Catalyzes the rate-limiting step of the oxidative pentose- phosphate pathway, which represents a route for the dissimilation of carbohydrates besides glycolysis. The main function of this enzyme is to provide reducing power (NADPH) and pentose phosphates for fatty acid and nucleic acid synthesis (By similarity). From Saccharomyces cerevisiae (strain ATCC 204508 / S288c) (Baker's yeast).
   5049..5067    -  promoter       T3 promoter: promoter for bacteriophage T3 RNA polymerase
   5112..5128    -  protein_bind   lac operator: The lac repressor binds to the lac operator to inhibit transcription in E. coli. This inhibition can be relieved by adding lactose or isopropyl-β-D-thiogalactopyranoside (IPTG). lac repressor encoded by lacI
   5136..5166    -  promoter       lac promoter: promoter for the E. coli lac operon
   5181..5202    -  protein_bind   CAP binding site: CAP binding activates transcription in the presence of cAMP. E. coli catabolite activator protein
   5215..5307    -  CDS            lacI (fragment): lac repressor; lacI; The lac repressor binds to the lac operator to inhibit transcription in E. coli. This inhibition can be relieved by adding lactose or isopropyl-β-D-thiogalactopyranoside (IPTG).
   5490..6078    -  rep_origin     ori: high-copy-number ColE1/pMB1/pBR322/pUC origin of replication
   6249..7109    -  CDS            AmpR: β-lactamase; bla; confers resistance to ampicillin, carbenicillin, and related antibiotics
   7110..7214    -  promoter       AmpR promoter: bla
