[The description below was written by a language model from this plasmid's Addgene catalogue record and pLannotate feature annotations shown in this document.]
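Description:
LD102 is a yeast integration plasmid built on the Bluescript II SK+ backbone and designed to place a GFP tag at the C terminus of the chromosomal Atg2 gene in Saccharomyces cerevisiae. It is maintained in E. coli through the high-copy ColE1/pUC-type origin and selected with ampicillin via the AmpR (β-lactamase) gene. The usual Bluescript elements (f1 origin, lacZα fragment, lac promoter/operator, flanking T7 and T3 promoters) are also present. No yeast replication origin or centromere is annotated, which fits a construct meant to integrate into the genome rather than replicate episomally.

The payload, cloned between XhoI and KpnI, begins with a fragment of the ATG2 coding region of about 1.2 kb, not the full gene. This is followed on the same strand, after a short spacer, by a GFP coding sequence and the ADH1 terminator. The catalogue calls the tag EGFP, whereas the feature annotation identifies it as yeast-enhanced, codon-optimized yeGFP. Downstream sits a selectable cassette in which the Ashbya gossypii TEF promoter and terminator drive URA3. The catalogue states this marker is from Candida albicans, although the automated annotation matched it to the S. cerevisiae protein. Beyond the marker lies a fragment annotated as ZWF1 in reverse orientation, which may serve as downstream homology, though the record does not say this.

This layout suggests that the ATG2 fragment directs homologous recombination at the native locus, so that Atg2-GFP is expressed from its own promoter, with integrants selected by uracil prototrophy in ura3 strains. The plasmid belongs to a fluorescent tagging set for yeast autophagy (Atg) proteins, used for localization imaging.
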