Addgene plasmid #69161: LD102
Purpose: Integration of GFP tag at Atg2 C terminus, use auxotrophic marker URA3(Candida albicans)
Depositing lab: Zhiping Xie. Depositing organization: Shanghai Jiao Tong University. Publication: A fluorescent tool set for yeast Atg proteins. Li D, Song JZ, Shan MH, Li SP, Liu W, Li H, Zhu J, Wang Y, Lin J, Xie Z. Autophagy. 2015;11(6):954-60. doi: 10.1080/15548627.2015.1040971. PubMed 25998947.
Backbone
  Vector backbone: Bluescript II SK+
  Vector type: Yeast Expression
Growth in bacteria
  Bacterial resistance: Ampicillin, 100 μg/mL
  Growth temperature: 37°C
  Growth strain: DH5alpha
  Copy number: High Copy
Gene/Insert
  Gene/Insert name: Atg2-EGFP
  Species: S. cerevisiae (budding yeast)
  Insert size (bp): 4000
  Tag / fusion protein: EGFP (C terminal on insert)
  Cloning method: Restriction Enzyme; 5′ cloning site XhoI (not destroyed); 3′ cloning site KpnI (not destroyed)
  Sequencing primers: 5′ T7; 3′ SP6
Terms and licenses: Academic/Nonprofit Terms; Industry Terms: Not Available to Industry
How to cite: LD102 was a gift from Zhiping Xie (Addgene plasmid # 69161 ; http://n2t.net/addgene:69161 ; RRID:Addgene_69161)
