>Addgene plasmid #69161 | LD102 | addgene partial sequence | sequence record 124623 | T7 5'-TAATACGACTCACTATAGGG-3'
CCGCGGTGGCGGCCGCTCTAGAACTAGTGGATCCCCCGGGCTGCAGGAATTCGATATCAAGCTTATCGAT
ACCGTCGACCTCGAGTTTCTTCTGGACCTGGAATTTATCCGGCCGATCGACTTTTTGCAAGCAGTGGAAT
TAGTCATGCAATTAAATGTTGCGCCTTTACGCCTTCACGTGGATCAAGACACTTTAGAGTTTCTAATAAG
GTTCTTAGGGTTCAAAGATAAAAGATTTGAATTAATTGATGAGTATCCAGATATTGTATTTATTCAAAAA
TTTAGCACTAATTCAATTAAGTTAAGATTAGATTATAAGCCGAAAAAAGTTGATTATGCGGGTTTAAGAT
CGGGCCAAACTTCTGAATTGATGAATTTTTTTACCCTTGATGGATCCAAGATTATTTTGAAAAGCGTAGT
CCTGTATGGATTAAATGGATTCGATGAATTAAATAATAAACTGAAAGCCATTTGGACGCCGGATATTACC
AAAAAGCAGCTGCCTGGCGTTTTGGAAGGACTGGCTCCTGTCAGATCGTTTATGGCGATTGGGTCAGGGG
TGAAGACCCTAGTCACAGTACTAATGTCAGAATACAGGCAAGAAGGGCATTTGGGAAGGAGTCTGAAAAA
GGGTGGCAATGTCTTCTTGAAAACGACAACGGGAGATTTTGTGAAATTGGGAGTTAAATTAACTTCAGGG
ACACAGGCGATATTGGAGAACACCGAGGAACTATTCGGTGGTGTTGGTTCCAATGGCAGGGTGTACGATG
CATCGAAATTTGGCTCCGCTGATGGTGCAGACAGTGATACTGCAGCTGTATTAGACTTGGATACTTTATT
CGAGGAGGATCAGTTAGTTGGTAGTAAATATTCCAGGATAAGAGATCATGAGCCCACGGCAGTAGTCATC
GATATGTCTTCACCGGGAGATCACAACGAACCCACAATAGTGAGTCTGTACGCAGATCAGCCCCTCGACC
TGCCCACGGGTTTGAAGGAGGCGTATAGTTCATTAGAAAAGCATATGCATATTGCGTACGATGCGGTATG
GAGGGCAAAGGGACAGATGAAGGATGATAAACGGGGAGGGCCGAGCGCCGCA
