>Addgene plasmid #69161 | LD102 | addgene partial sequence | sequence record 124624 | yGFP-R 5'-GCATCACCTTCACCTTCACC-3'
TCACCATCTAATTCAACCAAAATTGGGACAACACCAGTGAATAATTCTTCACCTTTAGACATGTTAATTA
AACCAGCACCGTCACCGATCCGTCGACCTGCAGCGTACGAAGCCGAATCAGTCCGATTGGACTTGTACTT
ATCATTGATTTGCTCGTTATGCGTCTTATCCACTTGATTAGCTATTCCCTGTAAAGTCTTAGACACTGCC
TCAGTGGCCCCAATTAACGGCCGAATAATTGCCACAGGTGCAGCTCTAGCAACATAAACTGCTGCGGCGC
TCGGCCCTCCCCGTTTATCATCCTTCATCTGTCCCTTTGCCCTCCATACCGCATCGTACGCAATATGCAT
ATGCTTTTCTAATGAACTATACGCCTCCTTCAAACCCGTGGGCAGGTCGAGGGGCTGATCTGCGTACAGA
CTCACTATTGTGGGTTCGTTGTGATCTCCCGGTGAAGACATATCGATGACTACTGCCGTGGGCTCATGAT
CTCTTATCCTGGAATATTTACTACCAACTAACTGATCCTCCTCGAATAAAGTATCCAAGTCTAATACAGC
TGCAGTATCACTGTCTGCACCATCAGCGGAGCCAAATTTCGATGCATCGTACACCCTGCCATTGGAACCA
ACACCACCGAATAGTTCCTCGGTGTTCTCCAATATCGCCTGTGT
